Addgene plasmid #140465: pL59-Nat
Purpose: (Empty Backbone) CRISPR/Cas9 engineering with nourseothricin selection
Depositing lab: Gianni Liti. Depositing organization: CNRS UMR 7284, Institut de recherche sur le cancer et le vieillissement (IRCAN). Publication: Intragenic repeat expansion in the cell wall protein gene HPF1 controls yeast chronological aging. Barre B, Hallin J, Yue JX, Persson K, Mikhalev E, Irizar A, Holt S, Thompson D, Molin M, Warringer J, Liti G. Genome Res. 2020 Apr 10. pii: gr.253351.119. doi: 10.1101/gr.253351.119. PubMed 32277013.
Backbone
  Vector backbone: pUD004
  Backbone manufacturer: Jean-Marc Daran (Addgene plasmid # 101165)
  Modifications to backbone: Marker swap of Amidase for antibacterial selection with Nourseothricin
  Vector type: Bacterial Expression, Yeast Expression, CRISPR
  Selectable markers: Nourseothricin
Growth in bacteria
  Bacterial resistance: Ampicillin, 100 μg/mL
  Growth temperature: 37°C
  Growth strain: DH5alpha
  Growth instructions: Plasmid yield is 1-5 ug in a miniprep
  Copy number: Unknown
Gene/Insert
  Cloning method: Gibson Cloning
Terms and licenses: Academic/Nonprofit Terms; Industry Terms: Not Available to Industry
How to cite: pL59-Nat was a gift from Gianni Liti (Addgene plasmid # 140465 ; http://n2t.net/addgene:140465 ; RRID:Addgene_140465)
