[The description below was written by a language model from this plasmid's Addgene catalogue record and pLannotate feature annotations shown in this document.]
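Description:
pL59-Nat is an empty-backbone CRISPR/Cas9 plasmid for genome engineering in yeast, built as an E. coli–yeast shuttle vector. It derives from the backbone pUD004, in which the original amidase marker was swapped for a nourseothricin resistance cassette. In bacteria it is maintained through a high-copy ColE1/pUC-type origin and selected with ampicillin via the β-lactamase gene and its native promoter. In yeast, selection relies on the natMX6 cassette. This dominant drug marker needs no auxotrophic background, so it can be used in prototrophic or wild isolates. The annotated feature table does not identify a yeast replication origin or centromere, so the record does not state how the plasmid is maintained in yeast.

The main payload is the Streptococcus pyogenes Cas9 open reading frame, flanked at both ends by SV40 nuclear localization signal sequences that direct the nuclease into the yeast nucleus. No promoter or terminator was annotated immediately around Cas9, so the elements driving it are not stated. Separately, a TDH3 (GAP) promoter sits a short distance upstream of a CYC1 terminator fragment, leaving only a small gap between them. This arrangement plausibly serves as the expression cassette into which a guide RNA element is inserted, although the record does not explicitly say so, and no guide scaffold is annotated. Gibson assembly is listed as the cloning method.

The plasmid is intended for Cas9-mediated editing under nourseothricin selection. It was deposited in connection with a study of a yeast cell wall protein gene's repeat variation and chronological aging.
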