Features (pLannotate 1.2.2; 9 found; start..end, strand, type, name):
      1..667     +  promoter       GAP promoter: S. cerevisiae TDH3; promoter for glyceraldehyde-3-phosphate dehydrogenase
    713..940     +  terminator     CYC1 terminator (fragment): S. cerevisiae CYC1; transcription terminator for CYC1
   1181..2041    -  CDS            AmpR: β-lactamase; bla; confers resistance to ampicillin, carbenicillin, and related antibiotics
   2042..2146    -  promoter       AmpR promoter: bla
   2249..2837    +  rep_origin     ori: high-copy-number ColE1/pMB1/pBR322/pUC origin of replication
   3001..4122    +  gene           natMX6: yeast selectable marker conferring nourseothricin resistance
   4527..4546    +  CDS            SV40 NLS (fragment): nuclear localization signal of SV40 (simian virus 40) large T antigen
   4548..8648    +  CDS            Cas9: Cas9 (Csn1) endonuclease from the Streptococcus pyogenes Type II CRISPR/Cas system generates RNA-guided double strand breaks in DNA
   8652..8671    +  CDS            SV40 NLS (fragment): nuclear localization signal of SV40 (simian virus 40) large T antigen
>Addgene plasmid #140465 | pL59-Nat | addgene full sequence | sequence record 296528 | Addgene NGS Result
TCATTATCAATACTGCCATTTCAAAGAATACGTAAATAATTAATAGTAGTGATTTTCCTAACTTTATTTA
GTCAAAAAATTAGCCTTTTAATTCTGCTGTAACCCGTACATGCCCAAAATAGGGGGCGGGTTACACAGAA
TATATAACATCGTAGGTGTCTGGGTGAACAGTTTATTCTTGGCATCCACTAAATATAATGGAGCCCGCTT
TTTAAGCTGGCATCCAGAAAAAAAAAGAATCCCAGCACCAAAATATTGTTTTCTTCACCAACCATCAGTT
CATAGGTCCATTCTCTTAGCGCAACTACAGAGAACAGGGGCACAAACAGGCAAAAAACGGGCACAACCTC
AATGGAGTGATGCAACCTGCCTGGAGTAAATGATGACACAAGGCAATTGACCCACGCATGTATCTATCTC
ATTTTCTTACACCTTCTATTACCTTCTGCTCTCTCTGATTTGGAAAAAGCTGAAAAAAAAGGTTGAAACC
AGTTCCCTGAAATTATTCCCCTACTTGACTAATAAGTATATAAAGACGGTAGGTATTGATTGTAATTCTG
TAAATCTATTTCTTAAACTTCTTAAATTCTACTTTTATAGTTAGTCTTTTTTTTAGTTTTAAAACACCAA
GAACTTAGTTTCGAATAAACACACATAAACAAACAAACGAGACCTGCGGAGGTCTCCACAGGCCCCTTTT
CCTTTGTCGATATCATGTAATTAGTTATGTCACGCTTACATTCACGCCCTCCCCCCACATCCGCTCTAAC
CGAAAAGGAAGGAGTTAGACAACCTGAAGTCTAGGTCCCTATTTATTTTTTTATAGTTATGTTAGTATTA
AGAACGTTATTTATATTTCAAATTTTTCTTTTTTTTCTGTACAAACGCGTGTACGCATGTAACATTATAC
TGAAAACCTTGCTTGAGAAGGTTTTGGGACAAGCTTACGTCTCACGGATCGTATATGCCGTAGCGACAAT
CTAAGAACTATGCGAGGACACGCTAGCAGCTGTATTCACGTAGACGGATAGGTATAGCCAGACATCAGCA
GCATACTTCGGGAACCGTAGGCCACCGAGCGGCCGCGATTATCAAAAAGGATCTTCACCTAGATCCTTTT
AAATTAAAAATGAAGTTTTAAATCAATCTAAAGTATATATGAGTAAACTTGGTCTGACAGTTACCAATGC
TTAATCAGTGAGGCACCTATCTCAGCGATCTGTCTATTTCGTTCATCCATAGTTGCCTGACTCCCCGTCG
TGTAGATAACTACGATACGGGAGGGCTTACCATCTGGCCCCAGTGCTGCAATGATACCGCGGGACCCACG
CTCACCGGCTCCAGATTTATCAGCAATAAACCAGCCAGCCGGAAGGGCCGAGCGCAGAAGTGGTCCTGCA
ACTTTATCCGCCTCCATCCAGTCTATTAATTGTTGCCGGGAAGCTAGAGTAAGTAGTTCGCCAGTTAATA
GTTTGCGCAACGTTGTTGCCATTGCTACAGGCATCGTGGTGTCACGCTCGTCGTTTGGTATGGCTTCATT
CAGCTCCGGTTCCCAACGATCAAGGCGAGTTACATGATCCCCCATGTTGTGCAAAAAAGCGGTTAGCTCC
TTCGGTCCTCCGATCGTTGTCAGAAGTAAGTTGGCCGCAGTGTTATCACTCATGGTTATGGCAGCACTGC
ATAATTCTCTTACTGTCATGCCATCCGTAAGATGCTTTTCTGTGACTGGTGAGTACTCAACCAAGTCATT
CTGAGAATAGTGTATGCGGCGACCGAGTTGCTCTTGCCCGGCGTCAATACGGGATAATACCGCGCCACAT
AGCAGAACTTTAAAAGTGCTCATCATTGGAAAACGTTCTTCGGGGCGAAAACTCTCAAGGATCTTACCGC
TGTTGAGATCCAGTTCGATGTAACCCACTCGTGTACCCAACTGATCTTCAGCATCTTTTACTTTCACCAG
CGTTTCTGGGTGAGCAAAAACAGGAAGGCAAAATGCCGCAAAAAAGGGAATAAGGGCGACACGGAAATGT
TGAATACTCATACTCTTCCTTTTTCAATATTATTGAAGCATTTATCAGGGTTATTGTCTCATGAGCGGAT
ACATATTTGAATGTATTTAGAAAAATAAACAAATAGGGGTTCCGCGCACATTTCCCCGAAAAGTGCCACC
TGTCATGACCAAAATCCCTTAACGTGAGTTTTCGTTCCACTGAGCGTCAGACCCCGTAGAAAAGATCAAA
GGATCTTCTTGAGATCCTTTTTTTCTGCGCGTAATCTGCTGCTTGCAAACAAAAAAACCACCGCTACCAG
CGGTGGTTTGTTTGCCGGATCAAGAGCTACCAACTCTTTTTCCGAAGGTAACTGGCTTCAGCAGAGCGCA
GATACCAAATACTGTTCTTCTAGTGTAGCCGTAGTTAGGCCACCACTTCAAGAACTCTGTAGCACCGCCT
ACATACCTCGCTCTGCTAATCCTGTTACCAGTGGCTGCTGCCAGTGGCGATAAGTCGTGTCTTACCGGGT
TGGACTCAAGACGATAGTTACCGGATAAGGCGCAGCGGTCGGGCTGAACGGGGGGTTCGTGCACACAGCC
CAGCTTGGAGCGAACGACCTACACCGAACTGAGATACCTACAGCGTGAGCTATGAGAAAGCGCCACGCTT
CCCGAAGGGAGAAAGGCGGACAGGTATCCGGTAAGCGGCAGGGTCGGAACAGGAGAGCGCACGAGGGAGC
TTCCAGGGGGAAACGCCTGGTATCTTTATAGTCCTGTCGGGTTTCCCCACCTCTGACTTGAGCGTCGATT
TTTGTGATGCTCGTCAGGGGGGCGGAGCCTATGGAAAAACGCCAGCAACGCGGCCTTTTTACGGTTCCTG
GCCTTTTGCTGGCCTTTTGCTCACATGTTCTTTCCTGCGTTATCCCCTGATTCTGTGGATAACCGTGCGG
ACTATATGTGAAGGCATGGCTATGGCACGGCAGACATTCCGCCAGATCATCAATAGGCACGACATGGAGG
CCCAGAATACCCTCCTTGACAGTCTTGACGTGCGCAGCTCAGGGGCATGATGTGACTGTCGCCCGTACAT
TTAGCCCATACATCCCCATGTATAATCATTTGCATCCATACATTTTGATGGCCGCACGGCGCGAAGCAAA
AATTACGGCTCCTCGCTGCAGACCTGCGAGCAGGGAAACGCTCCCCTCACAGACGCGTTGAATTGTCCCC
ACGCCGCGCCCCTGTAGAGAAATATAAAAGGTTAGGATTTGCCACTGAGGTTCTTCTTTCATATACTTCC
TTTTAAAATCTTGCTAGGATACAGTTCTCACATCACATCCGAACATAAACAAGGATCCATGGGTACTACT
CTTGACGACACGGCTTACCGGTACCGCACCAGTGTCCCGGGGGACGCCGAGGCCATCGAGGCACTGGATG
GGTCCTTCACCACCGACACCGTCTTCCGCGTCACCGCCACCGGGGACGGCTTCACCCTGCGGGAGGTGCC
GGTGGACCCGCCCCTGACCAAGGTGTTCCCCGACGACGAATCGGACGACGAATCGGACGACGGGGAGGAC
GGCGACCCGGACTCCCGGACGTTCGTCGCGTACGGGGACGACGGCGACCTGGCGGGCTTCGTGGTCGTCT
CGTACTCCGGCTGGAACCGCCGGCTGACCGTCGAGGACATCGAGGTCGCCCCGGAGCACCGGGGGCACGG
GGTCGGGCGCGCGTTGATGGGGCTCGCGACGGAGTTCGCCCGCGAGCGGGGCGCCGGGCACCTCTGGCTG
GAGGTCACCAACGTCAACGCACCGGCGATCCACGCGTACCGGCGGATGGGGTTCACCCTCTGCGGCCTGG
ACACCGCCCTGTACGACGGCACCGCCTCGGACGGCGAGCAGGCGCTCTACATGAGCATGCCCTGCCCCTA
ACTCGAGGACAATAAAAAGATTCTTGTTTTCAAGAACTTGTCATTTGTATAGTTTTTTTATATTGTAGTT
GTTCTATTTTAATCAAATGTTAGCGTGATTTATATTTTTTTTCGCCTCGACATCATCTGCCCAGATGCGA
AGTTAAGTGCGCAGAAAGTAATATCATGCGTCAATCGTATGTGAATGCTGGTCGCTATACTGGAGCTCTC
GAGAACCCTCACCTTTCGAGAGGACGATGCCCGTGTCTAAATGATTCGACCAGCCTAAGAATGTTCAACA
ATCTATAATCAGTCCATAGTCAACAAGAGCCCTCAAAGTTGATATCGTTTAGTGATCTCCCTCGAGATGA
GCGGAGGATGGTTGCTTTTTGGGGAGCCCTAAGTGGTACGTGCGGCGAGCGGGATGTTTCCCCATTAGGC
AAAGGACGACCGGGTAACCCCTCGAGAAAAAAAATTTTTCGCCGCTAATCTGGTGTTATATAAAGCTCCC
CCTGCTCCTGGAATTTTTTTCCTTGTCAACTCACACCGGAAATCAAGGCATTTCATTCTGAGTAGTTCTT
AAAAACATAATCAACAATGGATTATAAAGATGACGATGACAAACCTCCAAAAAAGAAGAGAAAGGTCGAT
AAGAAATACTCAATAGGCTTAGATATCGGCACAAATAGCGTCGGATGGGCGGTGATCACTGATGAATATA
AGGTTCCGTCTAAAAAGTTCAAGGTTCTGGGAAATACAGACCGCCACAGTATCAAAAAAAATCTTATAGG
GGCTCTTTTATTTGACAGTGGAGAGACAGCGGAAGCGACTCGTCTCAAACGGACAGCTCGTAGAAGGTAT
ACACGTCGGAAGAATCGTATTTGTTATCTACAGGAGATTTTTTCAAATGAGATGGCGAAAGTAGATGATA
GTTTCTTTCATCGACTTGAAGAGTCTTTTTTGGTGGAAGAAGACAAGAAGCATGAACGTCATCCTATTTT
TGGAAATATAGTAGATGAAGTTGCTTATCATGAGAAATATCCAACTATCTATCATCTGCGAAAAAAATTG
GTAGATTCTACTTATAAAGCGGATTTGCGCTTAATCTATTTGGCCTTAGCGCATATGATTAAGTTTCGTG
GTCATTTTTTGATTGAGGGAGATTTAAATCCTGATAATAGTGATGTGGACAAACTATTTATCCAGTTGGT
ACAAACCTACAATCAATTATTTGAAGAAAACCCTATTAACGCAAGTGGAGTAGATGCTAAAGCGATTCTT
TCTGCACGATTGAGTAAATCAAGACGATTAGAAAATCTCATTGCTCAGCTCCCCGGTGAGAAGAAAAATG
GCTTATTTGGGAATCTCATTGCTTTGTCATTGGGTTTGACCCCTAATTTTAAATCAAATTTTGATTTGGC
AGAAGATGCTAAATTACAGCTTTCAAAAGATACTTACGATGATGATTTAGATAATTTATTGGCGCAAATT
GGAGATCAATATGCTGATTTGTTTTTGGCAGCTAAGAATTTATCAGATGCTATTTTACTTTCAGATATCC
TAAGAGTAAATACTGAAATAACTAAGGCTCCCCTATCAGCTTCAATGATTAAACGCTACGATGAACATCA
TCAAGACTTGACTCTTTTAAAAGCTTTAGTTCGACAACAACTTCCAGAAAAGTATAAAGAAATCTTTTTT
GATCAATCAAAAAACGGATATGCAGGTTATATTGATGGGGGAGCTAGCCAAGAAGAATTTTATAAATTTA
TCAAACCAATTTTAGAAAAAATGGATGGTACTGAGGAATTATTGGTGAAACTAAATCGTGAAGATTTGCT
GCGCAAGCAACGGACCTTTGACAACGGCTCTATTACCCATCAAATTCACTTGGGTGAGCTGCATGCTATT
TTGAGAAGACAAGAAGACTTTTATCCATTTTTAAAAGACAATCGTGAGAAGATTGAAAAAATCTTGACTT
TTCGAATTCCTTATTATGTTGGTCCATTGGCGCGTGGCAATAGTCGTTTTGCATGGATGACTCGGAAGTC
TGAAGAAACAATTACCCCATGGAATTTTGAAGAAGTTGTCGATAAAGGTGCTTCAGCTCAATCATTTATT
GAACGCATGACAAACTTTGATAAAAATCTTCCAAATGAAAAAGTACTACCAAAACATAGTTTGCTTTATG
AGTATTTTACGGTTTATAACGAATTGACAAAGGTCAAATATGTTACTGAAGGAATGCGAAAACCAGCATT
TCTTTCAGGTGAACAGAAGAAAGCCATTGTTGATTTACTCTTCAAAACAAATCGAAAAGTAACCGTTAAG
CAATTAAAAGAAGATTATTTCAAAAAAATAGAATGTTTTGATAGTGTTGAAATTTCAGGAGTTGAAGATA
GATTTAATGCTTCATTAGGTACCTACCATGATTTGCTAAAAATTATTAAAGATAAAGATTTTTTGGATAA
TGAAGAAAATGAAGATATCTTAGAGGATATTGTTTTAACATTGACCTTATTTGAAGATAGGGAGATGATT
GAGGAAAGACTTAAAACATATGCTCACCTCTTTGATGATAAGGTGATGAAACAGCTTAAACGTCGCCGTT
ATACTGGTTGGGGACGTTTGTCTCGAAAATTGATTAATGGTATTAGGGATAAGCAATCTGGCAAAACAAT
ATTAGATTTTTTGAAATCAGATGGTTTTGCCAATCGCAATTTTATGCAGCTGATCCATGATGATAGTTTG
ACATTTAAAGAAGACATTCAAAAAGCACAAGTGTCTGGACAAGGCGATAGTTTACATGAACATATTGCAA
ATTTAGCTGGTAGCCCTGCTATTAAAAAAGGTATTTTACAGACTGTAAAAGTTGTTGATGAATTGGTCAA
AGTAATGGGGCGGCATAAGCCAGAAAATATCGTTATTGAAATGGCACGTGAAAATCAGACAACTCAAAAG
GGCCAGAAAAATTCGCGAGAGCGTATGAAACGAATCGAAGAAGGTATCAAAGAATTAGGAAGTCAGATTC
TTAAAGAGCATCCTGTTGAAAATACTCAATTGCAAAATGAAAAGCTCTATCTCTATTATCTCCAAAATGG
AAGAGACATGTATGTGGACCAAGAATTAGATATTAATCGTTTAAGTGATTATGATGTCGATCACATTGTT
CCACAAAGTTTCCTTAAAGACGATTCAATAGACAATAAGGTCTTAACGCGTTCTGATAAAAATCGTGGTA
AATCGGATAACGTTCCAAGTGAAGAAGTAGTCAAAAAGATGAAAAACTATTGGAGACAACTTCTAAACGC
CAAGTTAATCACTCAACGTAAGTTTGATAATTTAACGAAAGCTGAACGTGGAGGTTTGAGTGAACTTGAT
AAAGCTGGTTTTATCAAACGCCAATTGGTTGAAACTCGCCAAATCACTAAGCATGTGGCACAAATTTTGG
ATAGTCGCATGAATACTAAATACGATGAAAATGATAAACTTATTCGAGAGGTTAAAGTGATTACCTTAAA
ATCTAAATTAGTTTCTGACTTCCGAAAAGATTTCCAATTCTATAAAGTACGTGAGATTAACAATTACCAT
CATGCCCATGATGCGTATCTAAATGCCGTCGTTGGAACTGCTTTGATTAAGAAATATCCAAAACTTGAAT
CGGAGTTTGTCTATGGTGATTATAAAGTTTATGATGTTCGTAAAATGATTGCTAAGTCTGAGCAAGAAAT
AGGCAAAGCAACCGCAAAATATTTCTTTTACTCTAATATCATGAACTTCTTCAAAACAGAAATTACACTT
GCAAATGGAGAGATTCGCAAACGCCCTCTAATCGAAACTAATGGGGAAACTGGAGAAATTGTCTGGGATA
AAGGGCGAGATTTTGCCACAGTGCGCAAAGTATTGTCCATGCCCCAAGTCAATATTGTCAAGAAAACAGA
AGTACAGACAGGCGGATTCTCCAAGGAGTCAATTTTACCAAAAAGAAATTCGGACAAGCTTATTGCTCGT
AAAAAAGACTGGGATCCAAAAAAATATGGTGGTTTTGATAGTCCAACGGTAGCTTATTCAGTCCTAGTGG
TTGCTAAGGTGGAAAAAGGGAAATCGAAGAAGTTAAAATCCGTTAAAGAGTTACTAGGGATCACAATTAT
GGAAAGAAGTTCCTTTGAAAAAAATCCGATTGACTTTTTAGAAGCTAAAGGATATAAGGAAGTTAAAAAA
GACTTAATCATTAAACTACCTAAATATAGTCTTTTTGAGTTAGAAAACGGTCGTAAACGGATGCTGGCTA
GTGCCGGAGAATTACAAAAAGGAAATGAGCTGGCTCTGCCAAGCAAATATGTGAATTTTTTATATTTAGC
TAGTCATTATGAAAAGTTGAAGGGTAGTCCAGAAGATAACGAACAAAAACAATTGTTTGTGGAGCAGCAT
AAGCATTATTTAGATGAGATTATTGAGCAAATCAGTGAATTTTCTAAGCGTGTTATTTTAGCAGATGCCA
ATTTAGATAAAGTTCTTAGTGCATATAACAAACATAGAGACAAACCAATACGTGAACAAGCAGAAAATAT
TATTCATTTATTTACGTTGACGAATCTTGGAGCTCCCGCTGCTTTTAAATATTTTGATACAACAATTGAT
CGTAAACGATATACGTCTACAAAAGAAGTTTTAGATGCCACTCTTATCCATCAATCCATCACTGGTCTTT
ATGAAACACGCATTGATTTGAGTCAGCTAGGAGGTGACCCTCCAAAAAAGAAGAGAAAGGTCTGAGCGGT
TTTGTATAACTAAATAATATTGGAAACTAAATACGAATACCCAAATTTTTTATCTAAATTTTGCCGAAAG
ATTAAAATCTGCAGAGATATCCGAAACAGGTAAATGGATGTTTCAATCCCTGTAGTCAGTCAGGAACCCA
TATTATATTACAGTATTAGTCGCCGCTTAGGCACGCCTTTAATTAGCAAAATCAAACCTTAAGTGCATAT
GCCGTATAAGGGAAACTCAAAGAACTGGCATCGCAAAAATGAAAACATACGTTGAAACTACGGCAAAGGA
TTGGTCAGATCGCTTCATACAGGGAAAGTTCGGCATCAACATCTTTGGATAATATCAGAATGAGAAAGAA
CAGATACGCAGTACGTTTTTTGGTGAGCTCTTTGCACTTCTTTAGTTCTTTCCATCAATATCAGTTTTTT
AAACTTTTAGGACTAAAAGTGATGTTTAACTTCAAAATGTTTAAAATTTTGTTCTTCCCGACGTTCATTA
AGAATACTAATACACTTTAATAATTATTTTAATATTTTGTTCTAAATAATGACTTTTAATTAAAAAAGAT
AAAATATAAAAACATCATAATAACTCACCAGAGGTTAAGAACAAAAAAACAAATTAGATATCTGCTAATC
CAATATAGTTAAATCAATCTTTCCTTGGTATAATGGGTATATTACATATATTTCAAGGACCGACACTCCT
ACCAAATATCTAAAATTTACCATATTAACATAACATGTATATAAACGTCAAATCATAATCAGCACTAACG
TCTCACGGATCGTATATGCCGTAGCGACAATCTAAGAACTATGCGAGGACACGCTAGGGCCAAGGCAAAA
AGATTCCTTGATTACGTAAGGGAGTTAGAATCATTTTGAATAAAAAACACGCTTTTTCAGTTCGAGTTTA
